Addgene plasmid #162591: pCAG-HiBiT-CD63
Purpose: N-terminally HiBiT-tagged human CD63 under CAG promoter
Depositing lab: Masaharu Somiya. Depositing organization: The University of Osaka. Publication: Real-Time Luminescence Assay for Cytoplasmic Cargo Delivery of Extracellular Vesicles. Somiya M, Kuroda S. Anal Chem. 2021 Mar 24. doi: 10.1021/acs.analchem.1c00339. PubMed 33759512.
Backbone
  Vector backbone: pCAGGS
  Vector type: Mammalian Expression
Growth in bacteria
  Bacterial resistance: Ampicillin, 100 μg/mL
  Growth temperature: 37°C
  Growth strain: DH5alpha
  Copy number: High Copy
Gene/Insert
  Gene/Insert name: human CD63
  Species: H. sapiens (human), Synthetic; human
  Insert size (bp): 750
  Entrez Gene: CD63 (a.k.a. AD1, HOP-26, ME491, MLA1, OMA81H, Pltgp40, TSPAN30)
  Promoter: CAG promoter
  Tag / fusion protein: HiBiT (N terminal on insert)
  Cloning method: Gibson Cloning
  Sequencing primers: 5′ pCAG-F; 3′ Bglob-pA-R
Terms and licenses: Academic/Nonprofit Terms; Industry Terms: Not Available to Industry
How to cite: pCAG-HiBiT-CD63 was a gift from Masaharu Somiya (Addgene plasmid # 162591 ; http://n2t.net/addgene:162591 ; RRID:Addgene_162591)
