[The description below was written by a language model from this plasmid's Addgene catalogue record and pLannotate feature annotations shown in this document.]
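Description:
pCAG-HiBiT-CD63 is a mammalian expression plasmid of about 5.5 kb built on the pCAGGS backbone. It is propagated in E. coli through a high-copy ColE1/pUC-type origin and selected with ampicillin via the β-lactamase gene and its native promoter. The backbone also carries remnants of lac regulatory sequence (lac promoter, operator, CAP site and short lacI fragments), along with an SV40 origin of replication and an SV40 poly(A) signal. The SV40 origin can support episomal amplification in cells that express large T antigen. No mammalian selection marker is annotated, so the plasmid appears suited mainly to transient transfection.

The payload is human CD63, a tetraspanin enriched in the intraluminal vesicles of multivesicular bodies and in exosomes. It is fused at its N terminus to HiBiT, the small peptide that complements the LgBiT fragment to reconstitute a functional NanoLuc-type luciferase. Expression is driven by the CAG promoter, annotated here as the CMV immediate-early enhancer followed by the chimeric chicken β-actin/rabbit β-globin intron, and transcripts are terminated by the rabbit β-globin polyadenylation signal. The short "HBB" fragment called just downstream of CD63 most likely reflects β-globin-derived 3′ sequence of the pCAGGS cassette rather than a separate coding region. The HiBiT tag itself was not detected by the automated annotation, but the catalogue entry records it.

According to the associated publication title, the construct was made for a real-time luminescence assay of cytoplasmic cargo delivery by extracellular vesicles. In such an assay, HiBiT-CD63 would presumably load vesicles with a tag that produces light on meeting LgBiT.
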