Features (pLannotate 1.2.2; 16 found; start..end, strand, type, name):
      1..861     -  CDS            AmpR: β-lactamase; bla; confers resistance to ampicillin, carbenicillin, and related antibiotics
    862..966     -  promoter       AmpR promoter: bla
    997..1376    +  enhancer       CMV enhancer: human cytomegalovirus immediate early enhancer
   1654..2670    +  intron         chimeric intron: chimera between introns from chicken β-actin and rabbit β-globin
   2788..3500    +  CDS            CD63 (fragment): human CD63 tetraspanin enriched in intraluminal vesicles of late endosomes (multivesicular bodies) and in exosomes
   3510..3581    +  CDS            HBB (fragment): HBB_PONPY - Experimental evidence at transcript level: Swiss-Prot protein existence level 2. Involved in oxygen transport from the lung to the various peripheral tissues. From Pongo pygmaeus (Bornean orangutan).
   3652..3707    +  polyA_signal   β-globin poly(A) signal: rabbit β-globin polyadenylation signal (Gil and Proudfoot, 1987)
   4092..4108    -  protein_bind   lac operator: The lac repressor binds to the lac operator to inhibit transcription in E. coli. This inhibition can be relieved by adding lactose or isopropyl-β-D-thiogalactopyranoside (IPTG). lac repressor encoded by lacI
   4116..4146    -  promoter       lac promoter: promoter for the E. coli lac operon
   4161..4182    -  protein_bind   CAP binding site: CAP binding activates transcription in the presence of cAMP. E. coli catabolite activator protein
   4195..4234    -  CDS            lacI (fragment): lac repressor; lacI; The lac repressor binds to the lac operator to inhibit transcription in E. coli. This inhibition can be relieved by adding lactose or isopropyl-β-D-thiogalactopyranoside (IPTG).
   4241..4263    +  promoter       SV40 promoter (fragment): SV40 enhancer and early promoter
   4267..4401    +  rep_origin     SV40 ori: SV40 origin of replication
   4421..4555    +  polyA_signal   SV40 poly(A) signal: SV40 polyadenylation signal
   4557..4611    -  CDS            lacI (fragment): lac repressor; lacI; The lac repressor binds to the lac operator to inhibit transcription in E. coli. This inhibition can be relieved by adding lactose or isopropyl-β-D-thiogalactopyranoside (IPTG).
   4794..5382    -  rep_origin     ori: high-copy-number ColE1/pMB1/pBR322/pUC origin of replication
>Addgene plasmid #162591 | pCAG-HiBiT-CD63 | addgene full sequence | sequence record 325029 | Addgene NGS Result
TTACCAATGCTTAATCAGTGAGGCACCTATCTCAGCGATCTGTCTATTTCGTTCATCCATAGTTGCCTGA
CTCCCCGTCGTGTAGATAACTACGATACGGGAGGGCTTACCATCTGGCCCCAGTGCTGCAATGATACCGC
GAGACCCACGCTCACCGGCTCCAGATTTATCAGCAATAAACCAGCCAGCCGGAAGGGCCGAGCGCAGAAG
TGGTCCTGCAACTTTATCCGCCTCCATCCAGTCTATTAATTGTTGCCGGGAAGCTAGAGTAAGTAGTTCG
CCAGTTAATAGTTTGCGCAACGTTGTTGCCATTGCTACAGGCATCGTGGTGTCACGCTCGTCGTTTGGTA
TGGCTTCATTCAGCTCCGGTTCCCAACGATCAAGGCGAGTTACATGATCCCCCATGTTGTGCAAAAAAGC
GGTTAGCTCCTTCGGTCCTCCGATCGTTGTCAGAAGTAAGTTGGCCGCAGTGTTATCACTCATGGTTATG
GCAGCACTGCATAATTCTCTTACTGTCATGCCATCCGTAAGATGCTTTTCTGTGACTGGTGAGTACTCAA
CCAAGTCATTCTGAGAATAGTGTATGCGGCGACCGAGTTGCTCTTGCCCGGCGTCAATACGGTATAATAC
CGCGCCACATAGCAGAACTTTAAAAGTGCTCATCATTGGAAAACGTTCTTCGGGGCGAAAACTCTCAAGG
ATCTTACCGCTGTTGAGATCCAGTTCGATGTAACCCACTCGTGCACCCAACTGATCTTCAGCATCTTTTA
CTTTCACCAGCGTTTCTGGGTGAGCAAAAACAGGAAGGCAAAATGCCGCAAAAAAGGGAATAAGGGCGAC
ACGGAAATGTTGAATACTCATACTCTTCCTTTTTCAATATTATTGAAGCATTTATCAGGGTTATTGTCTC
ATGAGCGGATACATATTTGAATGTATTTAGAAAAATAAACAAATAGGGGTTCCGCGCACATTTCCCCGAA
AAGTGCCACCTGGGTCGACATTGATTATTGACTAGTTATTAATAGTAATCAATTACGGGGTCATTAGTTC
ATAGCCCATATATGGAGTTCCGCGTTACATAACTTACGGTAAATGGCCCGCCTGGCTGACCGCCCAACGA
CCCCCGCCCATTGACGTCAATAATGACGTATGTTCCCATAGTAACGCCAATAGGGACTTTCCATTGACGT
CAATGGGTGGAGTATTTACGGTAAACTGCCCACTTGGCAGTACATCAAGTGTATCATATGCCAAGTACGC
CCCCTATTGACGTCAATGACGGTAAATGGCCCGCCTGGCATTATGCCCAGTACATGACCTTATGGGACTT
TCCTACTTGGCAGTACATCTACGTATTAGTCATCGCTATTACCATGGTCGAGGTGAGCCCCACGTTCTGC
TTCACTCTCCCCATCTCCCCCCCCTCCCCACCCCCAATTTTGTATTTATTTATTTTTTAATTATTTTGTG
CAGCGATGGGGGCGGGGGGGGGGGGGGSGCGCGCCRGGSGGGGGGGGGGGGGGSGGGGGGGGGGGSGGGG
SGRGGSGGAGAGGTGCGGCGGCAGCCAATCAGAGCGGCGCGCTCCGAAAGTTTCCTTTTATGGCGAGGCG
GCGGCGGCGGCGGCCCTATAAAAAGCGAAGCGCGCGGCGGGCGGGAGTCGCTGCGCGCTGCCTTCGCCCC
GTGCCCCGCTCCGCCGCCGCCTCGCGCCGCCCGCCCCGGCTCTGACTGACCGCGTTACTCCCACAGGTGA
GCGGGCGGGACGGCCCTTCTCCTCCGGGCTGTAATTAGCGCTTGGTTTAATGACGGCTTGTTTCTTTTCT
GTGGCTGCGTGAAAGCCTTGAGGGGCTCCGGGAGGGCCCTTTGTGCGGGGGGAGCGGCTCGGGGGGTGCG
TGCGTGTGTGTGTGCGTGGGGAGCGCCGCGTGCGGCTCCGCGCTACCCGGCGGCTGTGAGCGCTGCGGGC
GCGGCGCGGGGCTTTGTGCGCTCCGCAGTGTGCGCGAGGGGAGCGCGGCCGGGGGCGGTGCCCCGCGGTG
CGGGGGGGGCTGCGAGGGGAACAAAGGCTGCGTGCGGGGTGTGTGCGTGGGGGGGTGAGCAGGGGGTGTG
GGCGCGTCGGTCGGGCTGCAACCCCCCCTGCACCCCCCTCCCCGAGTTGCTGAGCACGGCCCGGCTTCGG
GTGCGGGGCTCCGTACGGGGCGTGGCGCGGGGCTCGCCGTGCCGGGCGGGGGGTGGCGGCAGGTGGGGGT
GCCGGGCGGGGCGGGGCCGCCTCGGGCCGGGGAGGGCTCGGGGNAGGGGCGCGGCGGCCCCCGGAGCGCC
GGCGGCTGTCGAGGCGCGGCGAGCCGCAGCCATTGCCTTTTATGGTAATCGTGCGAGAGGGCGCAGGGAC
TTCCTTTGTCCCAAATCTGTGCGGAGCCGAAATCTGGGAGGCGCCGCCGCACCCCCTCTAGCGGGCGCGG
GGCGAAGCGGTGCGGCGCCGGCAGGAAGGAAATGGGCGGGGAGGGCCTTCGTGCGTCGCCGCGCCGCCGT
CCCCTTCTCCCTCTCCAGCCTCGGGGCTGTCCGCGGGGGGACGGCTGCCTTCGGGGGGGACGGGGCAGGG
CGGGGTTCGGCTTCTGGCGTGTGACCGGCGGCTCTAGAGCCTCTGCTAACCATGTTCATGCCTTCTTCTT
TTTCCTACAGCTCCTGGGCAACGTGCTGGTTATTGTGCTGTCTCATCATTTTGGCAAAGAATTGATTAAT
TCGAGCGAACGCGTCGCCACCATGGTGAGCGGCTGGCGGCTGTTCAAGAAGATTAGCGCGGTGGAAGGAG
GAATGAAATGTGTGAAGTTCTTGCTCTACGTCCTCCTGCTGGCCTTTTGCGCCTGTGCAGTGGGACTGAT
TGCCGTGGGTGTCGGGGCACAGCTTGTCCTGAGTCAGACCATAATCCAGGGGGCTACCCCTGGCTCTCTG
TTGCCAGTGGTCATCATCGCAGTGGGTGTCTTCCTCTTCCTGGTGGCTTTTGTGGGCTGCTGCGGGGCCT
GCAAGGAGAACTATTGTCTTATGATCACGTTTGCCATCTTTCTGTCTCTTATCATGTTGGTGGAGGTGGC
CGCAGCCATTGCTGGCTATGTGTTTAGAGATAAGGTGATGTCAGAGTTTAATAACAACTTCCGGCAGCAG
ATGGAGAATTACCCGAAAAATAACCACACTGCTTCGATCCTGGACAGGATGCAGGCAGATTTTAAGTGCT
GTGGGGCTGCTAACTACACAGATTGGGAGAAAATCCCTTCCATGTCGAAGAACCGAGTCCCCGACTCCTG
CTGCATTAATGTTACTGTGGGCTGTGGGATTAATTTCAACGAGAAGGCGATCCATAAGGAGGGCTGTGTG
GAGAAGATTGGGGGCTGGCTGAGGAAAAATGTGCTGGTGGTAGCTGCAGCAGCCCTTGGAATTGCTTTTG
TCGAGGTTTTGGGAATTGTCTTTGCCTGCTGCCTCGTGAAGAGTATCAGAAGTGGCTACGAGGTGATGTA
AGCGGCCGCACTCCTCAGGTGCAGGCTGCCTATCAGAAGGTGGTGGCTGGTGTGGCCAATGCCCTGGCTC
ACAAATACCACTGAGATCTTTTTCCCTCTGCCAAAAATTATGGGGACATCATGAAGCCCCTTGAGCATCT
GACTTCTGGCTAATAAAGGAAATTTATTTTCATTGCAATAGTGTGTTGGAATTTTTTGTGTCTCTCACTC
GGAAGGACATATGGGAGGGCAAATCATTTAAAACATCAGAATGAGTATTTGGTTTAGAGTTTGGCAACAT
ATGCCCATATGCTGGCTGCCATGAACAAAGGTTGGCTATAAAGAGGTCATCAGTATATGAAACAGCCCCC
TGCTGTCCATTCCTTATTCCATAGAAAAGCCTTGACTTGAGGTTAGATTTTTTTTATATTTTGTTTTGTG
TTATTTTTTTCTTTAACATCCCTAAAATTTTCCTTACATGTTTTACTAGCCAGATTTTTCCTCCTCTCCT
GACTACTCCCAGTCATAGCTGTCCCTCTTCTCTTATGGAGATCCCTCGACCTGCAGCCCAAGCTTGGCGT
AATCATGGTCATAGCTGTTTCCTGTGTGAAATTGTTATCCGCTCACAATTCCACACAACATACGAGCCGG
AAGCATAAAGTGTAAAGCCTGGGGTGCCTAATGAGTGAGCTAACTCACATTAATTGCGTTGCGCTCACTG
CCCGCTTTCCAGTCGGGAAACCTGTCGTGCCAGCGGATCCGCATCTCAATTAGTCAGCAACCATAGTCCC
GCTCCTAACTCCGCCCAGTTCCGCCCATTCTCCGCCCCATGGCTGACTAATTTTTTTTATTTATGCAGAG
GCCGAGGCCGCCTCGGCCTCTGAGCTATTCCAGAAGTAGTGAGGAGGCTTTTTTGGAGGCCTAGGCTTTT
GCAAAAAGCTAACTTGTTTATTGCAGCTTATAATGGTTACAAATAAAGCAATAGCATCACAAATTTCACA
AATAAAGCATTTTTTTCACTGCATTCTAGTTGTGGTTTGTCCAAACTCATCAATGTATCTTATCATGTCT
GGATCCGCTGCATTAATGAATCGGCCAACGCGCGGGGAGAGGCGGTTTGCGTATTGGGCGCTCTTCCGCT
TCCTCGCTCACTGACTCGCTGCGCTCGGTCGTTCGGCTGCGGCGAGCGGTATCAGCTCACTCAAAGGCGG
TAATACGGTTATCCACAGAATCAGGGGATAACGCAGGAAAGAACATGTGAGCAAAAGGCCAGCAAAAGGC
CAGGAACCGTAAAAAGGCCGCGTTGCTGGCGTTTTTCCATAGGCTCCGCCCCCCTGACGAGCATCACAAA
AATCGACGCTCAAGTCAGAGGTGGCGAAACCCGACAGGACTATAAAGATACCAGGCGTTTCCCCCTGGAA
GCTCCCTCGTGCGCTCTCCTGTTCCGACCCTGCCGCTTACCGGATACCTGTCCGCCTTTCTCCCTTCGGG
AAGCGTGGCGCTTTCTCATAGCTCACGCTGTAGGTATCTCAGTTCGGTGTAGGTCGTTCGCTCCAAGCTG
GGCTGTGTGCACGAACCCCCCGTTCAGCCCGACCGCTGCGCCTTATCCGGTAACTATCGTCTTGAGTCCA
ACCCGGTAAGACACGACTTATCGCCACTGGCAGCAGCCACTGGTAACAGGATTAGCAGAGCGAGGTATGT
AGGCGGTGCTACAGAGTTCTTGAAGTGGTGGCCTAACTACGGCTACACTAGAAGAACAGTATTTGGTATC
TGCGCTCTGCTGAAGCCAGTTACCTTCGGAAAAAGAGTTGGTAGCTCTTGATCCGGCAAACAAACCACCG
CTGGTAGCGGTGGTTTTTTTGTTTGCAAGCAGCAGATTACGCGCAGAAAAAAAGGATCTCAAGAAGATCC
TTTGATCTTTTCTACGGGGTCTGACGCTCAGTGGAACGAAAACTCACGTTAAGGGATTTTGGTCATGAGA
TTATCAAAAAGGATCTTCACCTAGATCCTTTTAAATTAAAAATGAAGTTTTAAATCAATCTAAAGTATAT
ATGAGTAAACTTGGTCTGACAG
